Addgene plasmid #26022: pMXs-Hu-L-Myc
Depositing lab: Shinya Yamanaka. Depositing organization: Kyoto University, Center for iPS Cell Research and Application. Publication: Promotion of direct reprogramming by transformation-deficient Myc. Nakagawa M, Takizawa N, Narita M, Ichisaka T, Yamanaka S. Proc Natl Acad Sci U S A. 2010 Aug 10;107(32):14152-7. doi: 10.1073/pnas.1009374107. Epub 2010 Jul 26. PubMed 20660764.
Backbone
  Vector backbone: pMXs
  Backbone manufacturer: Dr. Toshio Kitamura of the University of Tokyo
  Backbone size w/o insert (bp): 6340
  Vector type: Mammalian Expression, Retroviral
Growth in bacteria
  Bacterial resistance: Ampicillin, 100 μg/mL
  Growth temperature: 37°C
  Growth strain: DH5alpha
  Copy number: High Copy
Gene/Insert
  Gene/Insert name: L-Myc (alt name: LMYC; MYCL; MYCL1)
  Species: H. sapiens (human)
  Insert size (bp): 1095
  Mutation: None
  Entrez Gene: MYCL (a.k.a. L-Myc, LMYC, MYCL1, bHLHe38)
  Cloning method: Gateway Cloning; 5′ cloning site attR1 (not destroyed); 3′ cloning site attR2 (not destroyed)
  Sequencing primers: 5′ pMX-S1811 (GAC GGC ATC GCA GCT TGG ATA CAC); 3′ pMX-TgAS (GAC ATG GCC TGC CCG GTT ATT ATT)
Resource information
  A portion of this plasmid was derived from a plasmid made by: pMXs is from Dr. Toshio Kitamura of the University of Tokyo, the Institute of Medical Science. If you use this plasmid in a paper, please cite: Retrovirus-mediated gene transfer and expression cloning: powerful tools in functional genomics. Exp Hematol. 2003 Nov;31(11):1007-14. Kitamura T, Koshino Y, Shibata F, Oki T, Nakajima H, Nosaka T, Kumagai H.
Terms and licenses: Academic/Nonprofit Terms; Industry Terms: Not Available to Industry
How to cite: pMXs-Hu-L-Myc was a gift from Shinya Yamanaka (Addgene plasmid # 26022 ; http://n2t.net/addgene:26022 ; RRID:Addgene_26022)
