[The description below was written by a language model from this plasmid's Addgene catalogue record and pLannotate feature annotations shown in this document.]
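Description:
pMXs-Hu-L-Myc is a Moloney murine leukemia virus-based retroviral expression vector carrying the wild-type human L-Myc (MYCL/MYCL1) coding sequence in the pMXs backbone. In bacteria it is maintained as a high-copy plasmid through a ColE1/pUC-type origin and selected with ampicillin via the bla gene and its native promoter. No mammalian selection marker or reporter is annotated. Short fragments annotated as an RSF origin and lacI are probably incidental backbone remnants rather than functional parts.

The retroviral unit, which lies on the reverse strand of the sequenced record, is bounded by MMLV long terminal repeats. Downstream of the 5′ LTR are the packaging signal (MMLV Ψ plus a fragment resembling the MESV Ψ), a truncated gag segment lacking its start codon that extends the packaging region, and a pol-derived segment containing the splice acceptor. No internal promoter is annotated, so the roughly 1.1 kb MYCL open reading frame is presumably expressed from the 5′ LTR. The insert was introduced by Gateway recombination. The catalogue lists the cloning sites as attR1 and attR2, whereas the sequence annotation shows attB1 and attB2 flanking the gene, as expected once an LR reaction into an attR destination vector is complete. The sequenced record is 5,950 nt, shorter than the listed backbone and insert sizes would imply.

When transfected into a packaging cell line that supplies gag, pol and env in trans, the plasmid yields replication-defective retrovirus for stable delivery of L-Myc into dividing mammalian cells. The associated publication concerns promotion of direct reprogramming by transformation-deficient Myc, so the construct is used to supply L-Myc as a Myc-family factor in induced pluripotent stem cell generation.
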