Features (pLannotate 1.2.2; 15 found; start..end, strand, type, name):
      3..75      +  rep_origin     RSF ori (fragment): Plasmids containing the RSF 1030 origin of replication can be propagated in E. coli cells that contain additional plasmids with compatible origins.
     77..129     +  CDS            lacI (fragment): lac repressor; lacI; The lac repressor binds to the lac operator to inhibit transcription in E. coli. This inhibition can be relieved by adding lactose or isopropyl-β-D-thiogalactopyranoside (IPTG).
    195..664     -  LTR            LTR: long terminal repeat from Moloney murine leukemia virus
    665..786     -  LTR            3' LTR (ΔU3) (fragment): self-inactivating 3' long terminal repeat (LTR) from Moloney murine leukemia virus
    981..1005    +  protein_bind   attB2: mutant version of attB; recombination site for the Gateway® BP reaction BP Clonase™
   1025..2116    -  CDS            MYCL: MYCL_HUMAN - Also known as BHLHE38, LMYC, MYCL1. Experimental evidence at protein level: Swiss-Prot protein existence level 1. From Homo sapiens (Human).
   2150..2174    -  protein_bind   attB1: mutant version of attB; recombination site for the Gateway® BP reaction BP Clonase™
   2225..2599    -  misc_feature   pol region: Moloney murine leukemia virus (MMLV) pol region containing the splice acceptor site
   2609..3025    -  CDS            gag (truncated): truncated Moloney murine leukemia virus (MMLV) gag gene lacking the start codon
   3102..3190    -  misc_feature   MESV Ψ (fragment): packaging signal of murine embryonic stem cell virus
   3242..3441    -  misc_feature   MMLV Ψ: packaging signal of Moloney murine leukemia virus (MMLV)
   3504..4097    -  LTR            LTR: long terminal repeat from Moloney murine leukemia virus
   4127..4231    +  promoter       AmpR promoter: bla
   4232..5092    +  CDS            AmpR: β-lactamase; bla; confers resistance to ampicillin, carbenicillin, and related antibiotics
   5256..5844    +  rep_origin     ori: high-copy-number ColE1/pMB1/pBR322/pUC origin of replication
>Addgene plasmid #26022 | pMXs-Hu-L-Myc | addgene full sequence | sequence record 214689 | Addgene NGS Result
CCTTTGAGTGAGCTGATACCGCTCGCCGCAGCCGAACGACCGAGCGCAGCGAGTCAGTGAGCGAGGAAGC
GGAAGAGCGCCCAATACGCAAACCGCCTCTCCCCGCGCGTTGGCCGATTCATTAATGCAACTATGGCCAT
TTAATGTAAATACTTAAGAAAAAAAACCAAATTAATTTTGATACATGCTGCATGTGAAAGACCCCCGCTG
ACGGGTAGTCAATCACTCAGAGGAGACCCTCCCAAGGAACAGCGAGACCACAAGTCGGATGCAACTGCAA
GAGGGTTTATTGGATACACGGGTACCCGGGCGACTCAGTCAATCGGAGGACTGGCGCCCCGAGTGAGGGG
TTGTGGGCTCTTTTATTGAGCTCGGGGAGCAGAAGCGCGCGAACAGAAGCGAGAAGCGAACTGATTGGTT
AGTTCAAATAAGGCACAGGGTCATTTCAGGTCCTTGGGGCACCCTGGAAACATCTGATGGTTCTCTAGAA
ACTGCTGAGGGCTGGACCGCATCTGGGGACCATCTGTTCTTGGCCCTGAGCCGGGGCAGGAACTGCTTAC
CACAGATATCCTGTTTGGCCCATATTCAGCTGTTCCATCTGTTCTTGGCCCTGAGCCGGGGCAGGAACTG
CTTACCACAGATATCCTGTTTGGCCCATATTCAGCTGTTCCATCTGTTCCTGACCTTGATCTGAACTTCT
CTATTCTCAGTTATGTATTTTTCCATGCCTTGCAAAATGGCGTTACTTAAGCTAGCTTGCCAAACCTACA
GGTGGGGTCTTTCATTCCCCCCTTTTTCTGGAGACTAAATAAAATCTTTTATTTTATCGTCGACCACTGT
GCTGGCGGCCGCTCGAGTTTAAATAGTACATAATGGATTTCCTTACGCGAAATACGGGCAGACATGGCCT
GCCCGGTTATTATTATTTTTGACACCAGACCAACTGGTAATGGTAGCGACCGGCGCTCAGCTGGAATATC
ACCACTTTGTACAAGAAAGCTGGGTCGGCGCGCCCACCCTTTTAGTAGCCAGTGAGGTATGCAATTCTTT
TCTGCAACTGCTGCTGCCGGCATCGGAGCTGTCTTTTCTCTGTAGCCATCCTCTTCTCAGCCCCCACCAG
GGCTTGCAAGTATTCCAAGGCCTTGCTTAGGATCACTACTTTGGGGGCCTTGGAGCAGCTGGCCAGGGTG
GGCACCTGGTCCCTCAGCGCCAAGAATCGCGAACGCAGGTCATTCCGCCTCTTGCGCTCCAGGAAGTTGT
GATTCTTCCTCTTGGTCACATCCTCAGTATCAGAACTGACAGGTTTGGGGTGGCAGGACTGGGCAGCCTC
ACTTTCTACAGGTGGGGGACTCACAATCTCTTCATCCTCCTCATCTTCCTTTTCCCCTGCAGCATCTCTC
TCCAGAACCTCTTCTTGGGGACCCCTCTCTGAAGCCTCTTCTTGGGAGCAGCTTTCTGGAGGAAAACGGG
CAGCATAGTTGTGCTGTTGCTGATGGATGGAGATGTGGAAATGCTTCATGCAGGGATCCAGGGGGTCTGC
TCGCACCGTGATGGTGACCGGCTTCCGAATACCCAGAGACTGCCTCTTCTCTACTGTCACAACATCAATT
TCTTCATTCTCCGAGTCGCTTGGGCTCTCGGACCCGGAGCAGGCCTGGGTCTTGGGTTCGCCCAGCGGAC
AGGGGGCGGCGGGCGCCGGGTTGCCGGCTTCGAGGCTGGGAGTGCAGTCCGGGGCGGCGGACGCCTTGGG
CGGGTTCCCCCGGGGCGCGCCAGGAGCGAGCCGGTCGCTCACAGCTCTCTCCAGCCGTTCCCGGGCCGAG
AAGCCGCTCCACATGCAGTCACGGCGTATGATGGAGGCGTAGTTCCTGCCCCAGCCTTTCGAGTGGCCCC
GGGATTCCGCTTCGTCTCCGGTGCACCCTCCGGGCCACGGCTCCGGGGGACCAATCCCGGGGGCCGGGTC
CCCTGCGCCGGGACCCAAGCCCCAGGGCGGCGACGTGGGGGGCGATGGCACCAGCTCGAATTTCTTCCAG
ATGTCCTCGCTGGGCGCCGTGGAGCGGTAGAAATCCTCCCCGCAGTCATAGTCGTAGAAATAGTGCTGGT
ACGAGTCGTAGTCCATGGTGAAGGGTGGGCGCGAAGGGGGCGGCCGCGGAGCCTGCTTTTTTGTACAAAC
TTGTGATTTCCCGTACCACCACACTGGGATCCTTAATTAACTAGCTAGATCCGGCAGTCTAGAGGATGGT
CCACCCCCGGGGTCGGCAGCCTTCACGTGGGCGGCGTGTATCCAAGCTGCGATGCCGTCTACTTTGAGGG
CGGTGGGGGTGGTCAGCAGGACTGTGTAAGGTCCTTTCCAGCGAGGTTCTAGGTTCTTAGTCTGGTGTCG
GCGGACCCACACTGTGTCGCCGACTCGGTAAGGGTGAGGTACCACCGGTCGGTCCAGTTGTTCTTGGTAG
GCTGCCGCCAGAGGTCTCCAGACTTCGTGCTGGACTAAGTAGAGAGCCTGTAAGTGAGCTTGGAGAGAGG
GGCTGTTAGTAACTCTTGTCATGTCAGGGTCAGGGAAGTTTACAAGGGGCGGGGGTGCCCCATATAAGAT
CTCATATGGCCATATGGGGGCGCCTAGAGAAGGAGTGAGGGCTGGATAAAGGGAGGATCGAGGCGGGGTC
GAACGAGGAGGTTCAAGGGGGAGAGACGGGGCGGATGGAGGAAGAGGAGGCGGAGGCTTAGGGTGTACAA
AGGGCTTGACCCAGGGAGGGGGGTCAAAAGCCAAGGCTTCCCAGGTCACGATGTAGGGGACCTGGTCTGG
GTGTCCATGCGGGCCAGGTGAAAAGACCTTGATCTTAACCTGGGTGATGAGGTCTCGGTTAAAGGTGCCG
TCTCGCGGCCATCCGACGTTAAAGGTTGGCCATTCTGCAGAGCAGAAGGTAACCCAACGTCTCTTCTTGA
CATCTACCGACTGGTTGTGAGCGATCCGCTCGACATCTTTCCAGTGACCTAAGGTCAAACTTAAGGGAGT
GGTAACAGTCTGGCCCTAATTTTCAGACAAATACAGAAACACAGTCAGACAGAGACAACACAGAACGATG
CTGCAGCAGACAAGACGCGCGGCGCGGCTTCGGTCCCAAACCGAAAGCAAAAATTCAGACGGAGGCGGGA
ACTGTTTTAGGTTCTCGTCTCCTACCAGAACCACATATCCCTCCTATTAGGGGGGTGCACCAAAGAGTCC
AAAACGATCGGGATTTTTGGACTCAGGTCGGGCCACAAAAACGGCCCCCGAAGTCCCTGGGACGTCTCCC
AGGGTTGCGGCCGGGTGTTCCGAACTCGTCAGTTCCACCACGGGTCCGCCAGATACAGAGCTAGTTAGCT
AACTAGTACCGACGCAGGCGCATAAAATCAGTCATAGACACTAGACAATCGGACAGACACAGATAAGTTG
CTGGCCAGCTTACCTCCCGGTGGTGGGTCGGTGGTCCCTGGGCAGGGGTCTCCCGATCCCGGACGAGCCC
CCAAATGAAAGACCCCCGCTGACGGGTAGTCAATCACTCAGAGGAGACCCTCCCAAGGAACAGCGAGACC
ACAAGTCGGATGCAACTGCAAGAGGGTTTATTGGATACACGGGTACCCGGGCGACTCAGTCAATCGGAGG
ACTGGCGCGCCGAGTGAGGGGTTGTGGGCTCTTTTATTGAGCTCGGGGAGCAGAAGCGCGCGAACAGAAG
CGAGAAGCGAACTGATTGGTTAGTTCAAATAAGGCACAGGGTCATTTCAGGTCCTTGGGGCACCCTGGAA
ACATCTGATGGTTCTCTAGAAACTGCTGAGGGCTGGACCGCATCTGGGGACCATCTGTTCTTGGCCCTGA
GCCGGGGCAGGAACTGCTTACCACAGATATCCTGTTTGGCCCATATTCAGCTGTTCCATCTGTTCTTGGC
CCTGAGCCGGGGCAGGAACTGCTTACCACAGATATCCTGTTTGGCCCATATTCAGCTGTTCCATCTGTTC
CTGACCTTGATCTGAACTTTTCTATTCTCAGTTATGTATTTTTCCATGCCTTGCAAAATGGCGTTACTTA
AGCTAGCTTGCCAAACCTACAGGTGGGGTCTTTCATTATGCAGGTGGCACTTTTCGGGGAAATGTGCGCG
GAACCCCTATTTGTTTATTTTTCTAAATACATTCAAATATGTATCCGCTCATGAGACAATAACCCTGATA
AATGCTTCAATAATATTGAAAAAGGAAGAGTATGAGTATTCAACATTTCCGTGTCGCCCTTATTCCCTTT
TTTGCGGCATTTTGCCTTCCTGTTTTTGCTCACCCAGAAACGCTGGTGAAAGTAAAAGATGCTGAAGATC
AGTTGGGTGCACGAGTGGGTTACATCGAACTGGATCTCAACAGCGGTAAGATCCTTGAGAGTTTTCGCCC
CGAAGAACGTTTTCCAATGATGAGCACTTTTAAAGTTCTGCTATGTGGCGCGGTATTATCCCGTATTGAC
GCCGGGCAAGAGCAACTCGGTCGCCGCATACACTATTCTCAGAATGACTTGGTTGAGTACTCACCAGTCA
CAGAAAAGCATCTTACGGATGGCATGACAGTAAGAGAATTATGCAGTGCTGCCATAACCATGAGTGATAA
CACTGCGGCCAACTTACTTCTGACAACGATCGGAGGACCGAAGGAGCTAACCGCTTTTTTGCACAACATG
GGGGATCATGTAACTCGCCTTGATCGTTGGGAACCGGAGCTGAATGAAGCCATACCAAACGACGAGCGTG
ACACCACGATGCCTGTAGCAATGGCAACAACGTTGCGCAAACTATTAACTGGCGAACTACTTACTCTAGC
TTCCCGGCAACAATTAATAGACTGGATGGAGGCGGATAAAGTTGCAGGACCACTTCTGCGCTCGGCCCTT
CCGGCTGGCTGGTTTATTGCTGATAAATCTGGAGCCGGTGAGCGTGGGTCTCGCGGTATCATTGCAGCAC
TGGGGCCAGATGGTAAGCCCTCCCGTATCGTAGTTATCTACACGACGGGGAGTCAGGCAACTATGGATGA
ACGAAATAGACAGATCGCTGAGATAGGTGCCTCACTGATTAAGCATTGGTAACTGTCAGACCAAGTTTAC
TCATATATACTTTAGATTGATTTGCGGCCGGCCGCAAAAGGATCTAGGTGAAGATCCTTTTTGATAATCT
CATGACCAAAATCCCTTAACGTGAGTTTTCGTTCCACTGAGCGTCAGACCCCGTAGAAAAGATCAAAGGA
TCTTCTTGAGATCCTTTTTTTCTGCGCGTAATCTGCTGCTTGCAAACAAAAAAACCACCGCTACCAGCGG
TGGTTTGTTTGCCGGATCAAGAGCTACCAACTCTTTTTCCGAAGGTAACTGGCTTCAGCAGAGCGCAGAT
ACCAAATACTGTTCTTCTAGTGTAGCCGTAGTTAGGCCACCACTTCAAGAACTCTGTAGCACCGCCTACA
TACCTCGCTCTGCTAATCCTGTTACCAGTGGCTGCTGCCAGTGGCGATAAGTCGTGTCTTACCGGGTTGG
ACTCAAGACGATAGTTACCGGATAAGGCGCAGCGGTCGGGCTGAACGGGGGGTTCGTGCACACAGCCCAG
CTTGGAGCGAACGACCTACACCGAACTGAGATACCTACAGCGTGAGCTATGAGAAAGCGCCACGCTTCCC
GAAGGGAGAAAGGCGGACAGGTATCCGGTAAGCGGCAGGGTCGGAACAGGAGAGCGCACGAGGGAGCTTC
CAGGGGGAAACGCCTGGTATCTTTATAGTCCTGTCGGGTTTCGCCACCTCTGACTTGAGCGTCGATTTTT
GTGATGCTCGTCAGGGGGGCGGAGCCTATGGAAAAACGCCAGCAACGCGGCCTTTTTACGGTTCCTGGCC
TTTTGCTGGCCTTTTGCTCACATGTTCTTTCCTGCGTTATCCCCTGATTCTGTGGATAACCGTATTACCG
