>Addgene plasmid #26022 | pMXs-Hu-L-Myc | addgene partial sequence | sequence record 118740 | pMX-S1811 5'-GACGGCATCGCAGCTTGGATACAC-3'
CGTGAAGGCTGCCGACCCCGGGGGTGGACCATCCTCTAGACTGCCGGATCTAGCTAGTTAATTAAGGATC
CCAGTGTGGTGGTACGGGAAATCACAAGTTTGTACAAAAAAGCAGGCTCCGCGGCCGCCCCCTTCGCGCC
CACCCTTCACCATGGACTACGACTCGTACCAGCACTATTTCTACGACTATGACTGCGGGGAGGATTTCTA
CCGCTCCACGGCGCCCAGCGAGGACATCTGGAAGAAATTCGAGCTGGTGCCATCGCCCCCCACGTCGCCG
CCCTGGGGCTTGGGTCCCGGCGCAGGGGACCCGGCCCCCGGGATTGGTCCCCCGGAGCCGTGGCCCGGAG
GGTGCACCGGAGACGAAGCGGAATCCCGGGGCCACTCGAAAGGCTGGGGCAGGAACTACGCCTCCATCAT
ACGCCGTGACTGCATGTGGAGCGGCTTCTCGGCCCGGGAACGGCTGGAGAGAGCTGTGAGCGACCGGCTC
GCTCCTGGCGCGCCCCGGGGGAACCCGCCCAAGGCGTCCGCCGCCCCGGACTGCACTCCCAGCCTCGAAG
CCGGCAACCCGGCGCCCGCCGCCCCCTGTCCGCTGGGCGAACCCAAGACCCAGGCCTGCTCCGGGTCCGA
GAGCCCAAGCGACTCGGAGAATGAAGAAATTGATGTTGTGACAGTAGAGAAGAGGCAGTCTCTGGGTATT
CGGAAGCCGGTCACCATCACGGTGCGAGCAGACCCCCTGGATCCCTGCATGAAGCATTTCCACATCTCCA
TCCATCAGCAACAGCACAACTATGCTGCCCGTTTTCCTCCAGAAAGCTGCTCCCAAGAAGAGGCTTCAGA
GAGGGGTCCCCAAGAAGAGGTTCTGGAGAGAGATGCTGCAGGGGAAAAGGAAGATGAGGAGGATGAAGAG
ATTGTGAGTCCCCCACCTGTAGAAAGTGAGGCTGCCCAGTCCTGCCACCCCAAACCTGTCAGTTCTGATA
CTGAGGATGTGACCAAGAGGAAGAATCACA
