>Addgene plasmid #26022 | pMXs-Hu-L-Myc | addgene partial sequence | sequence record 118741 | pMX-L3205 5'-CCCTTTTTCTGGAGACTAAATAAA-3'
CGTCGACCACTGTGCTGGCGGCCGCTCGAGTTTAAATAGTACATAATGGATTTCCTTACGCGAAATACGG
GCAGACATGGCCTGCCCGGTTATTATTATTTTTGACACCAGACCAACTGGTAATGGTAGCGACCGGCGCT
CAGCTGGAATATCACCACTTTGTACAAGAAAGCTGGGTCGGCGCGCCCACCCTTTTAGTAGCCAGTGAGG
TATGCAATTCTTTTCTGCAACTGCTGCTGCCGGCATCGGAGCTGTCTTTTCTCTGTAGCCATCCTCTTCT
CAGCCCCCACCAGGGCTTGCAAGTATTCCAAGGCCTTGCTTAGGATCACTACTTTGGGGGCCTTGGAGCA
GCTGGCCAGGGTGGGCACCTGGTCCCTCAGCGCCAAGAATCGCGAACGCAGGTCATTCCGCCTCTTGCGC
TCCAGGAAGTTGTGATTCTTCCTCTTGGTCACATCCTCAGTATCAGAACTGACAGGTTTGGGGTGGCAGG
ACTGGGCAGCCTCACTTTCTACAGGTGGGGGACTCACAATCTCTTCATCCTCCTCATCTTCCTTTTCCCC
TGCAGCATCTCTCTCCAGAACCTCTTCTTGGGGACCCCTCTCTGAAGCCTCTTCTTGGGAGCAGCTTTCT
GGAGGAAAACGGGCAGCATAGTTGTGCTGTTGCTGATGGATGGAGATGTGGAAATGCTTCATGCAGGGAT
CCAGGGGGTCTGCTCGCACCGTGATGGTGACCGGCTTCCGAATACCCAGAGACTGCCTCTTCTCTACTGT
CACAACATCAATTTCTTCATTCTCCGAGTCGCTTGGGCTCTCGGACCCGGAGCAGGCCTGGGTCTTGGGT
TCGCCCAGCGGACAGGGGGCGGCGGGCGCCGGGTTGCCGGCTTCGAGGCTGGGAGTGCAGTCCGGGGCGG
CGGACGCCTTGGGCGGGTTCCCCCGGGGCGCGCCAGGAGCGAGCCGGTCGCTCACAGCTCTCTCCAGCCG
TTCCCGGGCCGA
